>Addgene plasmid #78188 | pJL1121 | addgene partial sequence | sequence record 147333 | M13-Rev 5'-CAGGAAACAGCTATGACC-3'
TGATCTTACTAACTAACTATTCTCATTTAAATTTTCAGAGCTTAAAAATGGCTGAAATCACTCACAACGA
TGGATACGCTAACAACTTGGAAATGAAATAAGCTTGCATGCCTGCAGGTAATACTTTATCATAAAGGGCA
AAGAACTGGTTCCAAAGAGACATCAAAATTTATCCAAAGAGACATCAAATAAAAAATTTGAGTTTTAACA
TTCTTGGATCCAGGCAGGGTTGGATTTTGAAAAATATCAAAATATTTCGCCTAGCAGAGTTACTTACCTA
ATTGAGTCAGCTAGGTTTCTGTCTCCAATTATAATCTTTTATCTGCAATTATAATTTCAAATATTGGACA
AGTGCTCAAAAATTGTGTCAAAGTTATCAAATTGCCGAAACAAATTGGTTACTTTGTAAAATCATAGAAA
ACTATCGCGGCTGAAAAAAAAATGCGTTTTTAAAATTACAAGATTCCACAGAACATGATCAATGAGCTAA
TTTAGCGTTCGTATTATATGAAGACCAATAGTTCAGCTGACACAATTAAACAGCAATTTCATTTTCAAAT
CAACAAAAATAATCACTTATCACAGTTCTTCTAGTCAATTTCTTTGATGTGGGAAATCATGCTAAAGTTC
ATTTGCTGATAATCATTTATTTGTGCCTCTTAGCCGCCTGCGCTCTTTTCTCCGGGTTTCAGTTCAAACA
AGCACAGTAATTTAGTTGATAACCTTGAACA
