>Addgene plasmid #78188 | pJL1121 | addgene partial sequence | sequence record 147609 | GFP-R 5'-CCATCTAATTCAACAAGAATTGGGACAAC-3'
TCATTTTTTCTACCGGTACCCTCAAGGGTCCTCCTGAAAATGTTCTATGTTATGTTAGTATCATTCGAAA
CATACCTTTGGGTCCTTTGGCCAATCCCGGGGATCCTCTAGACGGCGTGTGTTATGAACTGCGTCCTGCA
CACTGATAACTGACGTTGTGTAGGCGAGAAGCTGATTTACGCAAATTGAGTATCAGATGAAGACCGTATC
CGAGGAAGAAAGATAAAACTAATAATCAAACATGTGTAGGTTTATGTGATATCATTACTATGCGATGTTT
TATTAGGTAGGAGTAGAAGACATCGATGTTTGAGCATCTATAGGAGTGCAGTCTGTCCCTCATTAGTACC
GCGTGAATTGGTTGCAAATAAAATTGTGACGGTCAAAATGTTTTCAAACAGTTGGTCTTGGTTTATATGT
ACATACCGTATTTTCTTTTTTGATCTCTATTTTACCTTCGTTTCTACTGGAGTTATACTTAGGGCTTTCA
TGGGAGGCAGGCGCGGTTTCAGGGCCTGACGACTGGCTTCAACCTGCCCGCCTCACGCCGGCATCTCGCT
TCATTTCTGCACTATGGCAAAAAGTCAAAGGTTTGGTGTTTTTGGTTAATTGGAGATTAGACTCACAGTA
CTACTAGACCTGTGCTCCTAAAATATTTTTTCTTCTGAATGTTTTTTAACCGTATCCAAAGCCAACAGAC
TAATTGGTTTCCCGTGTAAGAACAA
