[The description below was written by a language model from this plasmid's Addgene catalogue record.]
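Description:
pJL1121 is a Caenorhabditis elegans expression plasmid built on pPD95.77, one of the standard promoterless GFP vectors used for making reporter fusions in worms. It is maintained in E. coli as a high-copy plasmid under ampicillin selection. The record provides no feature table, so the origin of replication, the 3′ UTR and other backbone details are not itemised. It also lists no worm selection or co-injection marker.

The payload is sequence from the C. elegans gene fil-2 (K12B6.3), inserted between the PstI and XbaI sites of the polylinker. Both sites are retained, and the insert lies upstream of the backbone's GFP coding region. The promoter is given as fil-2 itself, so GFP expression is controlled by fil-2 regulatory sequence. The record does not say how much upstream sequence was cloned. It also does not say whether any fil-2 coding sequence is included, so it is unclear whether this is a purely transcriptional reporter or a translational fusion to GFP.

The stated purpose is fasting-induced GFP expression in the worm intestine. The associated study concerns fasting-induced lipases and the contribution of IRE-1 and HSP-4 to energy homeostasis. In that context the construct serves as a live fluorescent readout of fil-2 induction, so transgenic animals can be scored for intestinal GFP when food is withdrawn. Such a reporter is suited to comparing the fasting response across genetic backgrounds or RNAi treatments and to identifying factors required for it.
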