Addgene plasmid #78188: pJL1121
Purpose: intestinal GFP expression by fasting in worms
Depositing lab: Junho Lee. Depositing organization: Seoul National University. Publication: IRE-1 and HSP-4 contribute to energy homeostasis via fasting-induced lipases in C. elegans. Jo H, Shim J, Lee JH, Lee J, Kim JB. Cell Metab. 2009 May;9(5):440-8. doi: 10.1016/j.cmet.2009.04.004. PubMed 19416714.
Backbone
  Vector backbone: pPD95.77
  Vector type: Worm Expression
Growth in bacteria
  Bacterial resistance: Ampicillin, 100 μg/mL
  Growth temperature: 37°C
  Growth strain: DH5alpha
  Copy number: High Copy
Gene/Insert
  Gene/Insert name: fil-2
  Species: C. elegans (nematode)
  Entrez Gene: fil-2 (a.k.a. CELE_K12B6.3)
  Promoter: fil-2
  Cloning method: Restriction Enzyme; 5′ cloning site PstI (not destroyed); 3′ cloning site XbaI (not destroyed)
  Sequencing primers: 5′ M13 reverse; 3′ GFP R
Terms and licenses: Academic/Nonprofit Terms; Industry Terms: Not Available to Industry
How to cite: pJL1121 was a gift from Junho Lee (Addgene plasmid # 78188 ; http://n2t.net/addgene:78188 ; RRID:Addgene_78188)
